>Addgene plasmid #244759 | CL20_mEGFP_FOidr_207 | addgene full sequence | sequence record 490791 | Addgene NGS Result
AAAAAAAATCTAACCTCAAGTCAAGGCTTTTCTATGGAATAAGGAATGGACAGCAGGGGGCTGTTTCATA
TACTGATGACCTCTTTATAGCCAACCTTTGTTCATGGCAGCCAGCATATGGGCATATGTTGCCAAACTCT
AAACCAAATACTCATTCTGATGTTTTAAATGATTTGCCCTCCCATATGTCCTTCCGAGTGAGAGACACAA
AAAATTCCAACACACTATTGCAATGAAAATAAATTTCCTTTATTAGCCAGAAGTCAGATGCTCAAGGGGC
TTCATGATGTCCCCATAATTTTTGGCAGAGGGAAAAAGATCTGCTAGCTCGAGCAGCTGAAGCTTTATTG
AGGCTTAAGCAGTGGGTTCCCTAGTTAGCCAGAGAGCTCCCAGGCTCAGATCTGGTCTAACCAGAGAGAC
CCAGTACAGGCAAAAAGCAGATCTTGTCTTCTTTGGGAGTGAATTAGCCCTTCCAGTCCCCCCTTTTCTT
TTAAAAAGTGGCTAAGATCTACAGCTGCCTTGTAAGTCATTGGTCTTAAAGGTACCGTAATCTTATCTAG
AACCGGTTCACTGGGAACTGGCGCGCTCTAAGATGTGAAAGTCGTAGTGCTTTTTTGAAGTACGTAATTT
GAACTTATTGACTGAGTTAATCTGCTTCTTTAACGCGTTCTGTGCAGCGGAGATCGATGGGAATGTCGCA
AGAACAGTATACGTGCTAGCCAAATCACTCGGCTTGCTACGTTCCGGGTTGGCGGTATTGTCGCCGGAAC
CACAGCATAACGGATGACGGCGAGGCTGGGACTGCGGGTCCCGGGAAGCGGCCGCACTTCCCCCGGAGCC
TCCGCTTCCGCCCTTGTACAGCTCGTCCATGCCGAGAGTGATCCCGGCGGCGGTCACGAACTCCAGCAGG
ACCATGTGATCGCGCTTCTCGTTGGGGTCTTTGCTCAGCTTGGACTGGGTGCTCAGGTAGTGGTTGTCGG
GCAGCAGCACGGGGCCGTCGCCGATGGGGGTGTTCTGCTGGTAGTGGTCGGCGAGCTGCACGCTGCCGTC
CTCGATGTTGTGGCGGATCTTGAAGTTCACCTTGATGCCGTTCTTCTGCTTGTCGGCCATGATATAGACG
TTGTGGCTGTTGTAGTTGTACTCCAGCTTGTGCCCCAGGATGTTGCCGTCCTCCTTGAAGTCGATGCCCT
TCAGCTCGATGCGGTTCACCAGGGTGTCGCCCTCGAACTTCACCTCGGCGCGGGTCTTGTAGTTGCCGTC
GTCCTTGAAGAAGATGGTGCGCTCCTGGACGTAGCCTTCGGGCATGGCGGACTTGAAGAAGTCGTGCTGC
TTCATGTGGTCGGGGTAGCGGCTGAAGCACTGCACGCCGTAGGTCAGGGTGGTCACGAGGGTGGGCCAGG
GCACGGGCAGCTTGCCGGTGGTGCAGATGAACTTCAGGGTCAGCTTGCCGTAGGTGGCATCGCCCTCGCC
CTCGCCGGACACGCTGAACTTGTGGCCGTTTACGTCGCCGTCCAGCTCGACCAGGATGGGCACCACCCCG
GTGAACAGCTCCTCGCCCTTGCTCACCATGGTGGCGACCGGTGGATCCCGGGCCCGCGGTACCGTCGACT
GCAGAATTCGGTTCACTAAACGAGCCCGGTTCACTAAACGAGCTCTGCTTATATAGACCTCCCACCGTAC
ACGCCTACCGCCCATTTGCGTCAATGGGGCGGAGTTGTTACGACATTTTGGAAAGTCCCGTTGATTTTGG
TGCCAAAACAAACTCCCATTGACGTCAATGGGGTGGAGACTTGGAAATCCCCGTGAGTCAAACCGCTATC
CACGCCCATTGATGTACTGCCAAAACCGCATCACCATGGTAATAGCGATGACTAATACGTAGATGTACTG
CCAAGTAGGAAAGTCCCATAAGGTCATGTACTGGGCATAATGCCAGGCGGGCCATTTACCGTCATTGACG
TCAATAGGGGGCGTACTTGGCATATGATACACTTGATGTACTGCCAAGTGGGCAGTTTACCGTAAATACT
CCACCCATTGACGTCAATGGAAAGTCCCTATTGGCGTTACTATGGGAACATACGTCATTATTGACGTCAA
TGGGCGGGGGTCGTTGGGCGGTCAGCCAGGCGGGCCATTTACCGTAAGTTATGTAACGCGGAACTCCATA
TATGGGCTATGAACTAATGACCCCGTAATTGATTACTATTAATAACTAGCACGCGTTCGAAGCTTGAGCT
CGGTCCCCTCGGGGTTGGGAGGTGGGTCTGAAACGATAATGGTGAATATCCCTGCCTAACTCTATTCACT
ATAGAAAGTACAGCAAAAACTATTCTTAAACCTACCAAGCCTCCTACTATCATTATGAATAATTTTATAT
ACCACAGCCAATTTGTTATGTTAAACCAATTCCACAAACTTGCCCATTTATCTAATTCCAATAATTCTTG
TTCATTCTTTTCTTGCTGGTTTTGCGATTCTTCAATTAAGGAGTGTATTAAGCTTGTGTAATTGTTAATT
TCTCTGTCCCACTCCATCCAGGTCGTGTGATTCCAAATCTGTTCCAGAGATTTATTACTCCAACTAGCAT
TCCAAGGCACAGCAGTGGTGCAAATGAGTTTTCCAGAGCAACCCCAAATCCCCAGGAGCTGTTGATCCTT
TAGGTATCTTTCCACAGCCAGGATTCTTGCCTGGAGCTGCTTGATGCCCCAGACTGTGAGTTGCAACAGA
TGCTGTTGCGCCTCAATAGCCCTCAGCAAATTGTTCTGCTGCTGCACTATACCAGACAATAATTGTCTGG
CCTGTACCGTCAGCGTCATTGACGCTGCGCCCATAGTGCTTCCTGCTGCTCCCAAGAACCCAAGGAACAA
AGCTCCTATTCCCACTGCTCTTTTTTCTCTCTGCACCACTCTTCTCTTTGCCTTGGTGGGTGCTACTCCT
AATGGTTCAATTTTTACTACTTTATATTTATATAATTCACTTCTCCAATTGTCCCTCATATCTCCTCCTT
ATGGTGTTTTACTAAACTTTTCCATGTTCTAATCCTCATCCTGTCTACTTGCCACACAATCATCACCTGC
CATCTGTTTTCCATAATCCCTAATGATCTTTGCTTTTCTTCTTGGCACTACTTTTATGTCACTATTATCT
TGTATTACTACTGCCCCTTCACCTTTCCAGAGGAGCTTTGCTGGTCCTTTCCAAAGTGGATTTCTGCTGT
CCCTGTAATAAACCCGAAAATTTTGAATTTTTGTAATTTGTTTTTGTAATTCTTTAGTTTGTATGTCTGT
TGCTATTATGTCTACTATTCTTTCCCCTGCACTGTACCCCCCAATCCCCCCTTTTCTTTTAAAATTGTGG
ATGAATACTGCCATTTGTACTGCTGTCTTAAGATGTTCAGCCTGATCTCTTACCTGTCCTATAATTTTCT
TTAATTCTTTATTCATAGATTCTACTACTCCTTGACTTTGGGGATTGTAGGGAATTTCCAGGTCTGAAGA
TCCTGCTGCTTGCTGTGCTTTTTTCTTACTTTTGTTTTGCTCTTCCTCTATCTTGTCTAAAGCTTCCTTG
GTGTCTTTTATCTCTATCCTTTGATGCACACAATAGAGGGTTGCTACTGTATTATATAATGATCTAAGTT
CTTCTGATCCTGTCTGAAGGGATGGTTGTAGCTGTCCCAGTATTTGTCTACAGCCTTCTGATGTTTCTAA
CAGGCCAGTATTAACTGCGAATCGTTCTAGCTCCCTGCTTGCCCATACTATATGTTTTAATTTATATTTT
TTCTTTCCCCCTGGCCTTAACCGAATTTTTTCCCATCGCGATCTAATTCTCCCCCGCTTAATACTGACGC
TCTCGCACCCATCTCTCTCCTTCTAGCCTCCGCTAGTCAAAATTTTTGGCGTACTCACCAGTCGCCGCCC
CTCGCCTCTTGCCGTGCGCGCTTCAGCAAGCCGAGTCCTGCGTCGAGAGAGCTCCTCTGGTTTCCCTTTC
GCTTTCAAGTCCCTGTTCGGGCGCCACTGCTAGAGATTTTCCACACTGACTAAAAGGGTCTGAGGGATCT
CTAGTTACCAGAGTCACACAACAGACGGGCACACACTACTTGAAGCACTCAAGGCAAGCTTTATTGAGGC
TTAAGCAGTGGGTTCCCTAGTTAGCCAGAGAGCTCCCAGGCTCAGATCTGGTCTAACCAGAGAGACCCAG
TACAGGCAAAAAGCAGCTGCTTATATGCAGGATCTGAGGGCTCGCCACTCCCCAGTCCCGCCCAGGCCAC
GCCTCCCATGGTAATAGCGATGACTAATACGTAGATGTACTGCCAAGTAGGAAAGTCCCATAAGGTCATG
TACTGGGCATAATGCCAGGCGGGCCATTTACCGTCATTGACGTCAATAGGGGGCGTACTTGGCATATGAT
ACACTTGATGTACTGCCAAGTGGGCAGTTTACCGTAAATACTCCACCCATTGACGTCAATGGAAAGTCCC
TATTGGCGTTACTATGGGAACATACGTCATTATTGACGTCAATGGGCGGGGGTCGTTGGGCGGTCAGCCA
GGCGGGCCATTTACCGTAAGTTATGTAACGCGGAACTCCATATATGGGCTATGAACTAATGACCCCGTAA
TTGATTACTATTAATAACTAGTCAATAATCAATGTCGACCCAGGTGGCACTTTTCGGGGAAATGTGCGCG
GAACCCCTATTTGTTTATTTTTCTAAATACATTCAAATATGTATCCGCTCATGAGACAATAACCCTGATA
AATGCTTCAATAATATTGAAAAAGGAAGAGTATGAGTATTCAACATTTCCGTGTCGCCCTTATTCCCTTT
TTTGCGGCATTTTGCCTTCCTGTTTTTGCTCACCCAGAAACGCTGGTGAAAGTAAAAGATGCTGAAGATC
AGTTGGGTGCACGAGTGGGTTACATCGAACTGGATCTCAACAGCGGTAAGATCCTTGAGAGTTTTCGCCC
CGAAGAACGTTTTCCAATGATGAGCACTTTTAAAGTTCTGCTATGTGGCGCGGTATTATCCCGTATTGAC
GCCGGGCAAGAGCAACTCGGTCGCCGCATACACTATTCTCAGAATGACTTGGTTGAGTACTCACCAGTCA
CAGAAAAGCATCTTACGGATGGCATGACAGTAAGAGAATTATGCAGTGCTGCCATAACCATGAGTGATAA
CACTGCGGCCAACTTACTTCTGACAACGATCGGAGGACCGAAGGAGCTAACCGCTTTTTTGCACAACATG
GGGGATCATGTAACTCGCCTTGATCGTTGGGAACCGGAGCTGAATGAAGCCATACCAAACGACGAGCGTG
ACACCACGATGCCTGTAGCAATGGCAACAACGTTGCGCAAACTATTAACTGGCGAACTACTTACTCTAGC
TTCCCGGCAACAATTAATAGACTGGATGGAGGCGGATAAAGTTGCAGGACCACTTCTGCGCTCGGCCCTT
CCGGCTGGCTGGTTTATTGCTGATAAATCTGGAGCCGGTGAGCGTGGGTCTCGCGGTATCATTGCAGCAC
TGGGGCCAGATGGTAAGCCCTCCCGTATCGTAGTTATCTACACGACGGGGAGTCAGGCAACTATGGATGA
ACGAAATAGACAGATCGCTGAGATAGGTGCCTCACTGATTAAGCATTGGTAACTGTCAGACCAAGTTTAC
TCATATATACTTTAGATTGATTTAAAACTTCATTTTTAATTTAAAAGGATCTAGGTGAAGATCCTTTTTG
ATAATCTCATGACCAAAATCCCTTAACGTGAGTTTTCGTTCCACTGAGCGTCAGACCCCGTAGAAAAGAT
CAAAGGATCTTCTTGAGATCCTTTTTTTCTGCGCGTAATCTGCTGCTTGCAAACAAAAAAACCACCGCTA
CCAGCGGTGGTTTGTTTGCCGGATCAAGAGCTACCAACTCTTTTTCCGAAGGTAACTGGCTTCAGCAGAG
CGCAGATACCAAATACTGTTCTTCTAGTGTAGCCGTAGTTAGGCCACCACTTCAAGAACTCTGTAGCACC
GCCTACATACCTCGCTCTGCTAATCCTGTTACCAGTGGCTGCTGCCAGTGGCGATAAGTCGTGTCTTACC
GGGTTGGACTCAAGACGATAGTTACCGGATAAGGCGCAGCGGTCGGGCTGAACGGGGGGTTCGTGCACAC
AGCCCAGCTTGGAGCGAACGACCTACACCGAACTGAGATACCTACAGCGTGAGCTATGAGAAAGCGCCAC
GCTTCCCGAAGGGAGAAAGGCGGACAGGTATCCGGTAAGCGGCAGGGTCGGAACAGGAGAGCGCACGAGG
GAGCTTCCAGGGGGAAACGCCTGGTATCTTTATAGTCCTGTCGGGTTTCGCCACCTCTGACTTGAGCGTC
GATTTTTGTGATGCTCGTCAGGGGGGCGGAGCCTATGGAAAAACGCCAGCAACGCGGCCTTTTTACGGTT
CCTGGCCTTTTGCTGGCCTTTTGCTCACATGTTCTTTCCTGCGTTATCCCCTGATTCTGTGGATAACCGT
ATTACCGCCTTTGAGTGAGCTGATACCGCTCGCCGCAGCCGAACGACCGAGCGCAGCGAGTCAGTGAGCG
AGGAAGCGGAAGAGCGCCCAATACGCAAACCGCCTCTCCCCGCGCGTTGGCCGATTCATTAATGCAGCGG
ATCCAGACATGATAAGATACATTGATGAGTTTGGACAAACCACAACTAGAATGCAGTGAAAAAAATGCTT
TATTTGTGAAATTTGTGATGCTATTGCTTTATTTGTAACCATTATAAGCTGCAATAAACAAGTTAGCTTT
TTGCAAAAGCCTAGGCCTCCAAAAAAGCCTCCTCACTACTTCTGGAATAGCTCAGAGGCCGAGGCGGCCT
CGGCCTCTGCATAAATAAAAAAAATTAGTCAGCCATGGGGCGGAGAATGGGCGGAACTGGGCGGAGTTAG
GGGCGGGATGGGCGGAGTTAGGGGCGGGACTATGGTTGCTGACTAATTGAGATGCGGATCCGCTGGCACG
ACAGGTTTCCCGACTGGAAAGCGGGCAGTGAGCGCAACGCAATTAATGTGAGTTAGCTCACTCATTAGGC
ACCCCAGGCTTTACACTTTATGCTTCCGGCTCGTATGTTGTGTGGAATTGTGAGCGGATAACAATTTCAC
ACAGGAAACAGCTATGACCATGATTACGCCAAGCTTGGGCTGCAGGTCGAGGGATCTCCATAAGAGAAGA
GGGACAGCTATGACTGGGAGTAGTCAGGAGAGGAGGAAAAATCTGGCTAGTAAAACATGTAAGGAAAATT
TTAGGGATGTTAAAGAAAAAAATAACACAAAACAAAATAT
Features (pLannotate 1.2.2; 29 found; start..end, strand, type, name):
    199..254     -  polyA_signal   β-globin poly(A) signal: rabbit β-globin polyadenylation signal (Gil and Proudfoot, 1987)
    340..475     -  LTR            3' LTR (ΔU3) (fragment): self-inactivating 3' long terminal repeat (LTR) from HIV-1
    477..545     -  CDS            nef (fragment): NEF_HV1Z2 - Experimental evidence at protein level: Swiss-Prot protein existence level 1. Extracellular Nef protein targets CD4(+) T-lymphocytes for apoptosis by interacting with CXCR4 surface receptors. From Human immunodeficiency virus type 1 group M subtype D (isolate Z2/CDC-Z34) (HIV-1).
    571..864     -  CDS            R3HDM1 (fragment): R3HD1_HUMAN - Also known as KIAA0029, R3HDM. Experimental evidence at protein level: Swiss-Prot protein existence level 1. From Homo sapiens (Human).
    853..1569    -  CDS            mEGFP: mEGFP is a basic (constitutively fluorescent) green fluorescent protein published in 2002, derived from Aequorea victoria. It has moderate acid sensitivity.
   1583..1620    -  misc_feature   MCS (fragment): multiple cloning site
   1619..1635    -  promoter       tight TRE promoter (fragment): Tet-responsive promoter PTight, consisting of seven tet operator sequences followed by the minimal CMV promoter
   1651..1854    -  promoter       CMV promoter: human cytomegalovirus (CMV) immediate early promoter
   1855..2158    -  enhancer       CMV enhancer: human cytomegalovirus immediate early enhancer
   2226..2242    -  misc_feature   MCS (fragment): multiple cloning site
   2242..2267    -  CDS            Rev (fragment): human immunodeficiency virus 1 (HIV-1) Rev protein; rev; enhances nuclear export of unspliced and incompletely spliced viral mRNAs
   2644..2877    -  misc_feature   RRE: The Rev response element (RRE) of HIV-1 allows for Rev-dependent mRNA export from the nucleus to the cytoplasm.
   3011..3094    -  CDS            vif (fragment): VIF_HV1BR - Experimental evidence at protein level: Swiss-Prot protein existence level 1. Counteracts the innate antiviral activity of host APOBEC3F and APOBEC3G. Forms a complex with host APOBEC3F and APOBEC3G thus preventing the entry of these lethally hypermutating enzymes into progeny virions. Recruits an active E3 ubiquitin ligase complex composed of elongin BC, CUL5, and RBX2 to induce polyubiquitination of APOBEC3G and APOBEC3F. In turn, they are directed to the 26S proteasome for degradation. Vif interaction with APOBEC3G also blocks its cytidine deaminase activity in a proteasome-inde
   3237..3354    -  misc_feature   cPPT/CTS: central polypurine tract and central termination sequence of HIV-1
   3503..3862    -  CDS            HIV-1 gag (fragment): gag protein from human immunodeficiency virus 1; gag
   3846..3971    -  misc_feature   HIV-1 Ψ: packaging signal of human immunodeficiency virus type 1
   4018..4275    -  LTR            5' LTR (truncated): truncated 5' long terminal repeat (LTR) from HIV-1
   4277..4656    -  enhancer       CMV enhancer: human cytomegalovirus immediate early enhancer
   4687..4791    +  promoter       AmpR promoter: bla
   4792..5652    +  CDS            AmpR: β-lactamase; bla; confers resistance to ampicillin, carbenicillin, and related antibiotics
   5823..6411    +  rep_origin     ori: high-copy-number ColE1/pMB1/pBR322/pUC origin of replication
   6594..6648    +  CDS            lacI (fragment): lac repressor; lacI; The lac repressor binds to the lac operator to inhibit transcription in E. coli. This inhibition can be relieved by adding lactose or isopropyl-β-D-thiogalactopyranoside (IPTG).
   6650..6784    -  polyA_signal   SV40 poly(A) signal: SV40 polyadenylation signal
   6804..6939    -  rep_origin     SV40 ori: SV40 origin of replication
   6963..6985    -  promoter       SV40 promoter (fragment): SV40 enhancer and early promoter
   6992..7031    +  CDS            lacI (fragment): lac repressor; lacI; The lac repressor binds to the lac operator to inhibit transcription in E. coli. This inhibition can be relieved by adding lactose or isopropyl-β-D-thiogalactopyranoside (IPTG).
   7044..7065    +  protein_bind   CAP binding site: CAP binding activates transcription in the presence of cAMP. E. coli catabolite activator protein
   7080..7110    +  promoter       lac promoter: promoter for the E. coli lac operon
   7118..7134    +  protein_bind   lac operator: The lac repressor binds to the lac operator to inhibit transcription in E. coli. This inhibition can be relieved by adding lactose or isopropyl-β-D-thiogalactopyranoside (IPTG). lac repressor encoded by lacI
