[The description below was written by a language model from this plasmid's Addgene catalogue record and pLannotate feature annotations shown in this document.]
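Description:
CL20_mEGFP_FOidr_207 is a mammalian expression plasmid built on the CL20 backbone, which the feature table shows to be an HIV-1-derived, self-inactivating lentiviral transfer vector, although the catalogue lists it only as a mammalian expression vector. It is maintained in E. coli through a high-copy ColE1/pUC-type origin and selected with ampicillin via the β-lactamase gene. A recombination-deficient strain is listed for growth, which is usual for LTR-containing plasmids. The backbone also carries an SV40 origin, an SV40 poly(A) signal and remnants of lac regulatory sequence.

The viral cassette begins with a CMV enhancer fused to a truncated 5' LTR, which would drive transcription of the vector genome. This is followed by the Ψ packaging signal with a partial gag sequence, the cPPT/CTS element, the Rev response element for Rev-dependent nuclear export, and a U3-deleted 3' LTR followed by a rabbit β-globin poly(A) signal. Short fragments annotated as vif, rev and nef are residual HIV-1 sequence rather than functional genes.

Between the RRE and the 3' LTR, an internal CMV enhancer/promoter drives the payload: monomeric EGFP fused at the N-terminus of FOidr_207. This is an unmutated intrinsically disordered region taken from the human fusion protein UBXN4_R3HDM1. The depositor's comment suggests residues 637 to 716 of the fusion, and the annotation matches this segment to R3HDM1. No WPRE or mammalian selection marker is annotated.

The construct is intended to express the fluorescently tagged IDR in mammalian cells. The associated publication concerns protein condensate formation and its links to RNA biology, so imaging of the tagged IDR's localisation or condensation is a likely use.
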