Addgene plasmid #244759: CL20_mEGFP_FOidr_207
Purpose: Express mEGFP-tagged intrinsically disordered protein (IDR), FOidr_207, derived from human fusion protein UBXN4_R3HDM1
Depositing lab: Richard Kriwacki. Depositing organization: St. Jude Children's Research Hospital. Publication: Proteome-wide computational analyses reveal links between protein condensate formation and RNA biology. Maiti S, Tripathi S, Baggett DW, Phillips AH, Park CG, Wang J, Wahiduzzaman, Freyaldenhoven WT, Kinger S, Pioso BJ, Bollinger JC, Somjee R, Lang B, Babu MM, Kriwacki RW. Sci Adv. 2025 Dec 5;11(49):eady1420. doi: 10.1126/sciadv.ady1420. Epub 2025 Dec 3. PubMed 41337585.
Backbone
  Vector backbone: CL20
  Vector type: Mammalian Expression
Growth in bacteria
  Bacterial resistance: Ampicillin, 100 μg/mL
  Growth temperature: 37°C
  Growth strain: NEB Stable
  Copy number: High Copy
Gene/Insert
  Gene/Insert name: FOidr_207
  Species: H. sapiens (human)
  Mutation: Unmutated
  Tag / fusion protein: monomeric EGFP (N terminal on insert)
  Cloning method: Restriction Enzyme; 5′ cloning site Unknown (unknown if destroyed)
Terms and licenses: Academic/Nonprofit Terms; Industry Terms: Not Available to Industry
Depositor comments: UBXN4_R3HDM1_637_716
How to cite: CL20_mEGFP_FOidr_207 was a gift from Richard Kriwacki (Addgene plasmid # 244759 ; http://n2t.net/addgene:244759 ; RRID:Addgene_244759)
